>Addgene plasmid #84318 | pISH-Phtf1 | addgene full sequence | sequence record 166179 | Addgene Assembled Sequence
GGGCGAATTGGGCCCGACGTCGCATGCTCCCGGCCGCCATGGCGGCCGCGGGAATTCGATTCAGTTGCGT
CATGCTTCGGGCACCTACCATGGTTACCCAAGAGACTATTTACAGTAAGTATAACTAGCACAGTACTGGA
GGCTCCAGGATAAATGTCCTGACTCAGGAATAGTCCGAGTCTTTGTGAGGCAGGCTTTAGTTTGCTGACT
ATTCACGTTGCTTGAGAACCATGAAAGTGCAGGTTTTTAACACAGGCCCCGGGGAAAGGAGGTGCCGAAG
CTCCATTCGTTAGACGGGGCTGAGTGGAGAGACTGATGCATGTGAGCCTGCAGGTGGGGCCACTGGTTTC
TGTGGGCCATCTTTGTCCTCAGTGGGGGAAATCACTAGTGAATTCGCGGCCGCCTGCAGGTCGACCATAT
GGGAGAGCTCCCAACGCGTTGGATGCATAGCTTGAGTATTCTATAGTGTCACCTAAATAGCTTGGCGTAA
TCATGGTCATAGCTGTTTCCTGTGTGAAATTGTTATCCGCTCACAATTCCACACAACATACGAGCCGGAA
GCATAAAGTGTAAAGCCTGGGGTGCCTAATGAGTGAGCTAACTCACATTAATTGCGTTGCGCTCACTGCC
CGCTTTCCAGTCGGGAAACCTGTCGTGCCAGCTGCATTAATGAATCGGCCAACGCGCGGGGAGAGGCGGT
TTGCGTATTGGGCGCTCTTCCGCTTCCTCGCTCACTGACTCGCTGCGCTCGGTCGTTCGGCTGCGGCGAG
CGGTATCAGCTCACTCAAAGGCGGTAATACGGTTATCCACAGAATCAGGGGATAACGCAGGAAAGAACAT
GTGAGCAAAAGGCCAGCAAAAGGCCAGGAACCGTAAAAAGGCCGCGTTGCTGGCGTTTTTCCATAGGCTC
CGCCCCCCTGACGAGCATCACAAAAATCGACGCTCAAGTCAGAGGTGGCGAAACCCGACAGGACTATAAA
GATACCAGGCGTTTCCCCCTGGAAGCTCCCTCGTGCGCTCTCCTGTTCCGACCCTGCCGCTTACCGGATA
CCTGTCCGCCTTTCTCCCTTCGGGAAGCGTGGCGCTTTCTCATAGCTCACGCTGTAGGTATCTCAGTTCG
GTGTAGGTCGTTCGCTCCAAGCTGGGCTGTGTGCACGAACCCCCCGTTCAGCCCGACCGCTGCGCCTTAT
CCGGTAACTATCGTCTTGAGTCCAACCCGGTAAGACACGACTTATCGCCACTGGCAGCAGCCACTGGTAA
CAGGATTAGCAGAGCGAGGTATGTAGGCGGTGCTACAGAGTTCTTGAAGTGGTGGCCTAACTACGGCTAC
ACTAGAAGAACAGTATTTGGTATCTGCGCTCTGCTGAAGCCAGTTACCTTCGGAAAAAGAGTTGGTAGCT
CTTGATCCGGCAAACAAACCACCGCTGGTAGCGGTGGTTTTTTTGTTTGCAAGCAGCAGATTACGCGCAG
AAAAAAAGGATCTCAAGAAGATCCTTTGATCTTTTCTACGGGGTCTGACGCTCAGTGGAACGAAAACTCA
CGTTAAGGGATTTTGGTCATGAGATTATCAAAAAGGATCTTCACCTAGATCCTTTTAAATTAAAAATGAA
GTTTTAAATCAATCTAAAGTATATATGAGTAAACTTGGTCTGACAGTTACCAATGCTTAATCAGTGAGGC
ACCTATCTCAGCGATCTGTCTATTTCGTTCATCCATAGTTGCCTGACTCCCCGTCGTGTAGATAACTACG
ATACGGGAGGGCTTACCATCTGGCCCCAGTGCTGCAATGATACCGCGAGACCCACGCTCACCGGCTCCAG
ATTTATCAGCAATAAACCAGCCAGCCGGAAGGGCCGAGCGCAGAAGTGGTCCTGCAACTTTATCCGCCTC
CATCCAGTCTATTAATTGTTGCCGGGAAGCTAGAGTAAGTAGTTCGCCAGTTAATAGTTTGCGCAACGTT
GTTGCCATTGCTACAGGCATCGTGGTGTCACGCTCGTCGTTTGGTATGGCTTCATTCAGCTCCGGTTCCC
AACGATCAAGGCGAGTTACATGATCCCCCATGTTGTGCAAAAAAGCGGTTAGCTCCTTCGGTCCTCCGAT
CGTTGTCAGAAGTAAGTTGGCCGCAGTGTTATCACTCATGGTTATGGCAGCACTGCATAATTCTCTTACT
GTCATGCCATCCGTAAGATGCTTTTCTGTGACTGGTGAGTACTCAACCAAGTCATTCTGAGAATAGTGTA
TGCGGCGACCGAGTTGCTCTTGCCCGGCGTCAATACGGGATAATACCGCGCCACATAGCAGAACTTTAAA
AGTGCTCATCATTGGAAAACGTTCTTCGGGGCGAAAACTCTCAAGGATCTTACCGCTGTTGAGATCCAGT
TCGATGTAACCCACTCGTGCACCCAACTGATCTTCAGCATCTTTTACTTTCACCAGCGTTTCTGGGTGAG
CAAAAACAGGAAGGCAAAATGCCGCAAAAAAGGGAATAAGGGCGACACGGAAATGTTGAATACTCATACT
CTTCCTTTTTCAATATTATTGAAGCATTTATCAGGGTTATTGTCTCATGAGCGGATACATATTTGAATGT
ATTTAGAAAAATAAACAAATAGGGGTTCCGCGCACATTTCCCCGAAAAGTGCCACCTGATGCGGTGTGAA
ATACCGCACAGATGCGTAAGGAGAAAATACCGCATCAGGAAATTGTAAGCGTTAATATTTTGTTAAAATT
CGCGTTAAATTTTTGTTAAATCAGCTCATTTTTTAACCAATAGGCCGAAATCGGCAAAATCCCTTATAAA
TCAAAAGAATAGACCGAGATAGGGT
[37 nt withheld, positions 2826-2862]
AAAGAACGTGGACTCCAACGTCAAAGG
[49 nt withheld, positions 2890-2938]
T
[91 nt withheld, positions 2940-3030]
G
[124 nt withheld, positions 3032-3155]
CCATTCGCCATTCAGGCTGCGCAACTGTTGGGAAGGGCGATCGGTGCGGGCCTCTTCGCTATTACGCCAG
CTGGCGAAAGGGGGATGTGCTGCAAGGCGATTAAGTTGGGTAACGCCAGGGTTTTCCCAGTCACGACGTT
GTAAAACGACGGCCAGTGAATTGTAATACGACTCACTATA
Features (pLannotate 1.2.2; 13 found; start..end, strand, type, name):
    386..448     -  CDS            VESPI_VESMG (fragment): Experimental evidence at protein level: Swiss-Prot protein existence level 1. Shows contractile activity on isolated ileum smooth muscle. From Vespa magnifica (Hornet).
    460..478     -  promoter       SP6 promoter: promoter for bacteriophage SP6 RNA polymerase
    520..536     -  protein_bind   lac operator: The lac repressor binds to the lac operator to inhibit transcription in E. coli. This inhibition can be relieved by adding lactose or isopropyl-β-D-thiogalactopyranoside (IPTG). lac repressor encoded by lacI
    544..574     -  promoter       lac promoter: promoter for the E. coli lac operon
    589..610     -  protein_bind   CAP binding site: CAP binding activates transcription in the presence of cAMP. E. coli catabolite activator protein
    623..715     -  CDS            lacI (fragment): lac repressor; lacI; The lac repressor binds to the lac operator to inhibit transcription in E. coli. This inhibition can be relieved by adding lactose or isopropyl-β-D-thiogalactopyranoside (IPTG).
    898..1486    -  rep_origin     ori: high-copy-number ColE1/pMB1/pBR322/pUC origin of replication
   1657..2517    -  CDS            AmpR: β-lactamase; bla; confers resistance to ampicillin, carbenicillin, and related antibiotics
   2518..2622    -  promoter       AmpR promoter: bla
   2649..2699    +  misc_feature   bom (fragment): basis of mobility region from pBR322
   2727..3155    -  rep_origin     f1 ori (sequence partly withheld): f1 bacteriophage origin of replication; arrow indicates direction of (+) strand synthesis
   3159..3316    -  CDS            lacZα (fragment): LacZα fragment of β-galactosidase; lacZ fragment
   3319..2       +  promoter       T7 promoter (across the origin): promoter for bacteriophage T7 RNA polymerase
