[The description below was written by a language model from this plasmid's Addgene catalogue record and pLannotate feature annotations shown in this document.]
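Description:
pISH-Phtf1 is a small bacterial cloning plasmid built on the pGEM-T Easy backbone and carrying a 318 bp fragment of the mouse Phtf1 gene. It is intended solely as a template for in vitro transcription of riboprobes for in situ hybridization, and the record explicitly notes that it is not an expression construct. The assembled sequence is 3,335 nt, consistent with the roughly 3 kb backbone plus the insert. The plasmid is maintained in E. coli at high copy through a ColE1/pUC-type origin and is selected with ampicillin via the β-lactamase gene and its native promoter. An f1 phage origin is also present, which in principle allows single-stranded DNA production.

The Phtf1 fragment itself is not annotated in the feature table, but it sits in the multiple cloning site between the opposing T7 and SP6 bacteriophage promoters, which read inward from either side. This arrangement lets either strand be transcribed from the same plasmid after linearization on the far side of the insert. According to the depositor's comment, cutting with SpeI and transcribing with T7 RNA polymerase yields the antisense probe that detects Phtf1 mRNA. By implication, SP6 would produce the sense strand, though the record does not describe this. The surrounding lac promoter, lac operator, CAP site and lacZα fragment are remnants of the backbone's blue/white screening cassette, which the insert interrupts. The short hit to a hornet peptide and the lacI and bom fragments appear to be incidental annotation matches rather than functional parts. The plasmid belongs to a probe set used to survey homeobox gene expression in the mouse olfactory epithelium.
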