Addgene plasmid #84318: pISH-Phtf1
Purpose: Use to synthesize riboprobes for in situ hybridization (ISH) probe for Phtf1. Not for gene expression.
Depositing lab: Peter Mombaerts. Depositing organization: Max Planck Research Unit for Neurogenetics. Publication: Expression of homeobox genes in the mouse olfactory epithelium. Parrilla M, Chang I, Degl'Innocenti A, Omura M. J Comp Neurol. 2016 Oct 1;524(14):2713-39. doi: 10.1002/cne.24051. Epub 2016 Jun 19. PubMed 27243442.
Backbone
  Vector backbone: pGEM-T easy
  Backbone manufacturer: Promega
  Backbone size w/o insert (bp): 3015
Growth in bacteria
  Bacterial resistance: Ampicillin, 100 μg/mL
  Growth temperature: 37°C
  Growth strain: DH5alpha
  Copy number: High Copy
Gene/Insert
  Gene/Insert name: Phtf1
  Species: M. musculus (mouse)
  Insert size (bp): 318
  Entrez Gene: Phtf1 (a.k.a. AU041898, AW049785, Phft, Phtf)
  Cloning method: Unknown
  Sequencing primers: 5′ SP6; 3′ T7
Terms and licenses: Academic/Nonprofit Terms; Industry Terms: Not Available to Industry
Depositor comments: SpeI digestion and T7 RNA polymerase for antisense probe
How to cite: pISH-Phtf1 was a gift from Peter Mombaerts (Addgene plasmid # 84318 ; http://n2t.net/addgene:84318 ; RRID:Addgene_84318)
