>Addgene plasmid #84318 | pISH-Phtf1 | depositor partial sequence | sequence record 160907 | insert
TCCCCCACTGAGGACAAAGATGGCCCACAGAAACCAGTGGCCCCACCTGCAGGCTCACATGCATCAGTCT
CTCCACTCAGCCCCGTCTAACGAATGGAGCTTCGGCACCTCCTTTCCCCGGGGCCTGTGTTAAAAACCTG
CACTTTCATGGTTCTCAAGCAACGTGAATAGTCAGCAAACTAAAGCCTGCCTCACAAAGACTCGGACTAT
TCCTGAGTCAGGACATTTATCCTGGAGCCTCCAGTACTGTGCTAGTTATACTTACTGTAAATAGTCTCTT
GGGTAACCATGGTAGGTGCCCGAAGCATGACGCAACTG
