>Addgene plasmid #84318 | pISH-Phtf1 | addgene partial sequence | sequence record 166177 | T7 5'-TAATACGACTCACTATAGGG-3'
CTCCCGGCCGCCATGGCGGCCGCGGGAATTCGATTCAGTTGCGTCATGCTTCGGGCACCTACCATGGTTA
CCCAAGAGACTATTTACAGTAAGTATAACTAGCACAGTACTGGAGGCTCCAGGATAAATGTCCTGACTCA
GGAATAGTCCGAGTCTTTGTGAGGCAGGCTTTAGTTTGCTGACTATTCACGTTGCTTGAGAACCATGAAA
GTGCAGGTTTTTAACACAGGCCCCGGGGAAAGGAGGTGCCGAAGCTCCATTCGTTAGACGGGGCTGAGTG
GAGAGACTGATGCATGTGAGCCTGCAGGTGGGGCCACTGGTTTCTGTGGGCCATCTTTGTCCTCAGTGGG
GGAAATCACTAGTGAATTCGCGGCCGCCTGCAGGTCGACCATATGGGAGAGCTCCCAACGCGTTGGATGC
ATAGCTTGAGTATTCTATAGTGTCACCTAAATAGCTTGGCGTAATCATGGTCATAGCTGTTTCCTGTGTG
AAATTGTTATCCGCTCACAATTCCACACAACATACGAGCCGGAAGCATAAAGTGTAAAGCCTGGGGTGCC
TAATGAGTGAGCTAACTCACATTAATTGCGTTGCGCTCACTGCCCGCTTTCCAGTCGGGAAACCTGTCGT
GCCAGCTGCATTAATGAATCGGCCAACGCGCGGGGAGAGGCGGTTTGCGTATTGGGCGCTCTTCCGCTTC
CTCGCTCACTGACTCGCTGCGCTCGGTCGTTCGGCTGCGGCGAGCGGTATCAGCTCACTCAAAGGCGGTA
ATACGGTTATCCACAGAATCAGGGGATAACGCAGGAAAGAACATGTGAGCAAAAGGCCAGCAAAAGGCCA
GGAACCGTAAAAAGGCCGCGTTGCTGGCGTTTTTCCATAGGC
