>Addgene plasmid #84318 | pISH-Phtf1 | addgene partial sequence | sequence record 166178 | SP6 5'-ATTTAGGTGACACTATAG-3'
TCCAACGCGTTGGGAGCTCTCCCATATGGTCGACCTGCAGGCGGCCGCGAATTCACTAGTGATTTCCCCC
ACTGAGGACAAAGATGGCCCACAGAAACCAGTGGCCCCACCTGCAGGCTCACATGCATCAGTCTCTCCAC
TCAGCCCCGTCTAACGAATGGAGCTTCGGCACCTCCTTTCCCCGGGGCCTGTGTTAAAAACCTGCACTTT
CATGGTTCTCAAGCAACGTGAATAGTCAGCAAACTAAAGCCTGCCTCACAAAGACTCGGACTATTCCTGA
GTCAGGACATTTATCCTGGAGCCTCCAGTACTGTGCTAGTTATACTTACTGTAAATAGTCTCTTGGGTAA
CCATGGTAGGTGCCCGAAGCATGACGCAACTGAATCGAATTCCCGCGGCCGCCATGGCGGCCGGGAGCAT
GCGACGTCGGGCCCAATTCGCCCTATAGTGAGTCGTATTACAATTCACTGGCCGTCGTTTTACAACGTCG
TGACTGGGAAAACCCTGGCGTTACCCAACTTAATCGCCTTGCAGCACATCCCCCTTTCGCCAGCTGGCGT
AATAGCGAAGAGGCCCGCACCGATCGCCCTTCCCAACAGTTGCGCAGCCTGAATGGCGAATGG
[124 nt withheld, positions 624-747]
C
[91 nt withheld, positions 749-839]
A
[49 nt withheld, positions 841-889]
CCTTTGACGTTGGAGTCCACGTTCTTT
[37 nt withheld, positions 917-953]
ACCCTATCTCGGTCTATTCTTTTGATTTATAAGGGATTTTGCCGATTTCGGCCTATTGGTTAAAAAATGA
GCTGATTTAACAAAAATTTAACGCGAA
